>Addgene plasmid #101716 | px459 VRER | depositor full sequence | sequence record 196973 | px459 VRER sequence 9174 bps
GAGGGCCTATTTCCCATGATTCCTTCATATTTGCATATACGATACAAGGCTGTTAGAGAGATAATTGGAA
TTAATTTGACTGTAAACACAAAGATATTAGTACAAAATACGTGACGTAGAAAGTAATAATTTCTTGGGTA
GTTTGCAGTTTTAAAATTATGTTTTAAAATGGACTATCATATGCTTACCGTAACTTGAAAGTATTTCGAT
TTCTTGGCTTTATATATCTTGTGGAAAGGACGAAACACCGGGTCTTCGAGAAGACCTGTTTTAGAGCTAG
AAATAGCAAGTTAAAATAAGGCTAGTCCGTTATCAACTTGAAAAAGTGGCACCGAGTCGGTGCTTTTTTG
TTTTAGAGCTAGAAATAGCAAGTTAAAATAAGGCTAGTCCGTTTTTAGCGCGTGCGCCAATTCTGCAGAC
AAATGGCTCTAGAGGTACCCGTTACATAACTTACGGTAAATGGCCCGCCTGGCTGACCGCCCAACGACCC
CCGCCCATTGACGTCAATAGTAACGCCAATAGGGACTTTCCATTGACGTCAATGGGTGGAGTATTTACGG
TAAACTGCCCACTTGGCAGTACATCAAGTGTATCATATGCCAAGTACGCCCCCTATTGACGTCAATGACG
GTAAATGGCCCGCCTGGCATTGTGCCCAGTACATGACCTTATGGGACTTTCCTACTTGGCAGTACATCTA
CGTATTAGTCATCGCTATTACCATGGTCGAGGTGAGCCCCACGTTCTGCTTCACTCTCCCCATCTCCCCC
CCCTCCCCACCCCCAATTTTGTATTTATTTATTTTTTAATTATTTTGTGCAGCGATGGGGGCGGGGGGGG
GGGGGGGGCGCGCGCCAGGCGGGGCGGGGCGGGGCGAGGGGCGGGGCGGGGCGAGGCGGAGAGGTGCGGC
GGCAGCCAATCAGAGCGGCGCGCTCCGAAAGTTTCCTTTTATGGCGAGGCGGCGGCGGCGGCGGCCCTAT
AAAAAGCGAAGCGCGCGGCGGGCGGGAGTCGCTGCGCGCTGCCTTCGCCCCGTGCCCCGCTCCGCCGCCG
CCTCGCGCCGCCCGCCCCGGCTCTGACTGACCGCGTTACTCCCACAGGTGAGCGGGCGGGACGGCCCTTC
TCCTCCGGGCTGTAATTAGCTGAGCAAGAGGTAAGGGTTTAAGGGATGGTTGGTTGGTGGGGTATTAATG
TTTAATTACCTGGAGCACCTGCCTGAAATCACTTTTTTTCAGGTTGGACCGGTGCCACCATGGACTATAA
GGACCACGACGGAGACTACAAGGATCATGATATTGATTACAAAGACGATGACGATAAGATGGCCCCAAAG
AAGAAGCGGAAGGTCGGTATCCACGGAGTCCCAGCAGCCGACAAGAAGTACAGCATCGGCCTGGACATCG
GCACCAACTCTGTGGGCTGGGCCGTGATCACCGACGAGTACAAGGTGCCCAGCAAGAAATTCAAGGTGCT
GGGCAACACCGACCGGCACAGCATCAAGAAGAACCTGATCGGAGCCCTGCTGTTCGACAGCGGCGAAACA
GCCGAGGCCACCCGGCTGAAGAGAACCGCCAGAAGAAGATACACCAGACGGAAGAACCGGATCTGCTATC
TGCAAGAGATCTTCAGCAACGAGATGGCCAAGGTGGACGACAGCTTCTTCCACAGACTGGAAGAGTCCTT
CCTGGTGGAAGAGGATAAGAAGCACGAGCGGCACCCCATCTTCGGCAACATCGTGGACGAGGTGGCCTAC
CACGAGAAGTACCCCACCATCTACCACCTGAGAAAGAAACTGGTGGACAGCACCGACAAGGCCGACCTGC
GGCTGATCTATCTGGCCCTGGCCCACATGATCAAGTTCCGGGGCCACTTCCTGATCGAGGGCGACCTGAA
CCCCGACAACAGCGACGTGGACAAGCTGTTCATCCAGCTGGTGCAGACCTACAACCAGCTGTTCGAGGAA
AACCCCATCAACGCCAGCGGCGTGGACGCCAAGGCCATCCTGTCTGCCAGACTGAGCAAGAGCAGACGGC
TGGAAAATCTGATCGCCCAGCTGCCCGGCGAGAAGAAGAATGGCCTGTTCGGAAACCTGATTGCCCTGAG
CCTGGGCCTGACCCCCAACTTCAAGAGCAACTTCGACCTGGCCGAGGATGCCAAACTGCAGCTGAGCAAG
GACACCTACGACGACGACCTGGACAACCTGCTGGCCCAGATCGGCGACCAGTACGCCGACCTGTTTCTGG
CCGCCAAGAACCTGTCCGACGCCATCCTGCTGAGCGACATCCTGAGAGTGAACACCGAGATCACCAAGGC
CCCCCTGAGCGCCTCTATGATCAAGAGATACGACGAGCACCACCAGGACCTGACCCTGCTGAAAGCTCTC
GTGCGGCAGCAGCTGCCTGAGAAGTACAAAGAGATTTTCTTCGACCAGAGCAAGAACGGCTACGCCGGCT
ACATTGACGGCGGAGCCAGCCAGGAAGAGTTCTACAAGTTCATCAAGCCCATCCTGGAAAAGATGGACGG
CACCGAGGAACTGCTCGTGAAGCTGAACAGAGAGGACCTGCTGCGGAAGCAGCGGACCTTCGACAACGGC
AGCATCCCCCACCAGATCCACCTGGGAGAGCTGCACGCCATTCTGCGGCGGCAGGAAGATTTTTACCCAT
TCCTGAAGGACAACCGGGAAAAGATCGAGAAGATCCTGACCTTCCGCATCCCCTACTACGTGGGCCCTCT
GGCCAGGGGAAACAGCAGATTCGCCTGGATGACCAGAAAGAGCGAGGAAACCATCACCCCCTGGAACTTC
GAGGAAGTGGTGGACAAGGGCGCTTCCGCCCAGAGCTTCATCGAGCGGATGACCAACTTCGATAAGAACC
TGCCCAACGAGAAGGTGCTGCCCAAGCACAGCCTGCTGTACGAGTACTTCACCGTGTATAACGAGCTGAC
CAAAGTGAAATACGTGACCGAGGGAATGAGAAAGCCCGCCTTCCTGAGCGGCGAGCAGAAAAAGGCCATC
GTGGACCTGCTGTTCAAGACCAACCGGAAAGTGACCGTGAAGCAGCTGAAAGAGGACTACTTCAAGAAAA
TCGAGTGCTTCGACTCCGTGGAAATCTCCGGCGTGGAAGATCGGTTCAACGCCTCCCTGGGCACATACCA
CGATCTGCTGAAAATTATCAAGGACAAGGACTTCCTGGACAATGAGGAAAACGAGGACATTCTGGAAGAT
ATAGTGTTGACTCTTACCCTCTTTGAAGATCGGGAAATGATTGAGGAAAGACTAAAAACATACGCTCACC
TGTTCGACGATAAGGTTATGAAACAGTTAAAGAGGCGTCGCTATACGGGCTGGGGACGATTGTCGCGGAA
ACTTATCAACGGGATAAGAGACAAGCAAAGTGGTAAAACTATTCTCGATTTTCTAAAGAGCGACGGCTTC
GCCAATAGGAACTTTATGCAGCTGATCCATGATGACTCTTTAACCTTCAAAGAGGATATACAAAAGGCAC
AGGTTTCCGGACAAGGGGACTCATTGCACGAACATATTGCGAATCTTGCTGGTTCGCCAGCCATCAAAAA
GGGCATACTCCAGACAGTCAAAGTAGTGGATGAGCTAGTTAAGGTCATGGGACGTCACAAACCGGAAAAC
ATTGTAATCGAGATGGCACGCGAAAATCAAACGACTCAGAAGGGGCAAAAAAACAGTCGAGAGCGGATGA
AGAGAATAGAAGAGGGTATTAAAGAACTGGGCAGCCAGATCTTAAAGGAGCATCCTGTGGAAAATACCCA
ATTGCAGAACGAGAAACTTTACCTCTATTACCTACAAAATGGAAGGGACATGTATGTTGATCAGGAACTG
GACATAAACCGTTTATCTGATTACGACGTCGATCACATTGTACCCCAATCCTTTTTGAAGGACGATTCAA
TCGACAATAAAGTGCTTACACGCTCGGATAAGAACCGAGGGAAAAGTGACAATGTTCCAAGCGAGGAAGT
CGTAAAGAAAATGAAGAACTATTGGCGGCAGCTCCTAAATGCGAAACTGATAACGCAAAGAAAGTTCGAT
AACTTAACTAAAGCTGAGAGGGGTGGCTTGTCTGAACTTGACAAGGCCGGATTTATTAAACGTCAGCTCG
TGGAAACCCGCCAAATCACAAAGCATGTTGCACAGATACTAGATTCCCGAATGAATACGAAATACGACGA
GAACGATAAGCTGATTCGGGAAGTCAAAGTAATCACTTTAAAGTCAAAATTGGTGTCGGACTTCAGAAAG
GATTTTCAATTCTATAAAGTTAGGGAGATAAATAACTACCACCATGCGCACGACGCTTATCTTAATGCCG
TCGTAGGGACCGCACTCATTAAGAAATACCCGAAGCTAGAAAGTGAGTTTGTGTATGGTGATTACAAAGT
TTATGACGTCCGTAAGATGATCGCGAAAAGCGAACAGGAGATAGGCAAGGCTACAGCCAAATACTTCTTT
TATTCTAACATTATGAATTTCTTTAAGACGGAAATCACTCTGGCAAACGGAGAGATACGCAAACGACCTT
TAATTGAAACCAATGGGGAGACAGGTGAAATCGTATGGGATAAGGGCCGGGACTTCGCGACGGTGAGAAA
AGTTTTGTCCATGCCCCAAGTCAACATAGTAAAGAAAACTGAGGTGCAGACCGGAGGGTTTTCAAAGGAA
TCGATTCTTCCAAAAAGGAATAGTGATAAGCTCATCGCTCGTAAAAAGGACTGGGACCCGAAAAAGTACG
GTGGCTTCGTGAGCCCTACAGTTGCCTATTCTGTCCTAGTAGTGGCAAAAGTTGAGAAGGGAAAATCCAA
GAAACTGAAGTCAGTCAAAGAATTATTGGGGATAACGATTATGGAGCGCTCGTCTTTTGAAAAGAACCCC
ATCGACTTCCTTGAGGCGAAAGGTTACAAGGAAGTAAAAAAGGATCTCATAATTAAACTACCAAAGTATA
GTCTGTTTGAGTTAGAAAATGGCCGAAAACGGATGTTGGCTAGCGCCAGAGAGCTTCAAAAGGGGAACGA
ACTCGCACTACCGTCTAAATACGTGAATTTCCTGTATTTAGCGTCCCATTACGAGAAGTTGAAAGGTTCA
CCTGAAGATAACGAACAGAAGCAACTTTTTGTTGAGCAGCACAAACATTATCTCGACGAAATCATAGAGC
AAATTTCGGAATTCAGTAAGAGAGTCATCCTAGCTGATGCCAATCTGGACAAAGTATTAAGCGCATACAA
CAAGCACAGGGATAAACCCATACGTGAGCAGGCGGAAAATATTATCCATTTGTTTACTCTTACCAACCTC
GGCGCTCCAGCCGCATTCAAGTATTTTGACACAACGATAGATCGCAAAGAGTACAGATCTACCAAGGAGG
TGCTAGACGCGACACTGATTCACCAATCCATCACGGGATTATATGAAACTCGGATAGATTTGTCACAGCT
TGGGGGTGACAAAAGGCCGGCGGCCACGAAAAAGGCCGGCCAGGCAAAAAAGAAAAAGGAATTCGGCAGT
GGAGAGGGCAGAGGAAGTCTGCTAACATGCGGTGACGTCGAGGAGAATCCTGGCCCAATGACCGAGTACA
AGCCCACGGTGCGCCTCGCCACCCGCGACGACGTCCCCAGGGCCGTACGCACCCTCGCCGCCGCGTTCGC
CGACTACCCCGCCACGCGCCACACCGTCGATCCGGACCGCCACATCGAGCGGGTCACCGAGCTGCAAGAA
CTCTTCCTCACGCGCGTCGGGCTCGACATCGGCAAGGTGTGGGTCGCGGACGACGGCGCCGCGGTGGCGG
TCTGGACCACGCCGGAGAGCGTCGAAGCGGGGGCGGTGTTCGCCGAGATCGGCCCGCGCATGGCCGAGTT
GAGCGGTTCCCGGCTGGCCGCGCAGCAACAGATGGAAGGCCTCCTGGCGCCGCACCGGCCCAAGGAGCCC
GCGTGGTTCCTGGCCACCGTCGGAGTCTCGCCCGACCACCAGGGCAAGGGTCTGGGCAGCGCCGTCGTGC
TCCCCGGAGTGGAGGCGGCCGAGCGCGCCGGGGTGCCCGCCTTCCTGGAGACCTCCGCGCCCCGCAACCT
CCCCTTCTACGAGCGGCTCGGCTTCACCGTCACCGCCGACGTCGAGGTGCCCGAAGGACCGCGCACCTGG
TGCATGACCCGCAAGCCCGGTGCCTGAGAATTCTAACTAGAGCTCGCTGATCAGCCTCGACTGTGCCTTC
TAGTTGCCAGCCATCTGTTGTTTGCCCCTCCCCCGTGCCTTCCTTGACCCTGGAAGGTGCCACTCCCACT
GTCCTTTCCTAATAAAATGAGGAAATTGCATCGCATTGTCTGAGTAGGTGTCATTCTATTCTGGGGGGTG
GGGTGGGGCAGGACAGCAAGGGGGAGGATTGGGAAGAGAATAGCAGGCATGCTGGGGAGCGGCCGCAGGA
ACCCCTAGTGATGGAGTTGGCCACTCCCTCTCTGCGCGCTCGCTCGCTCACTGAGGCCGGGCGACCAAAG
GTCGCCCGACGCCCGGGCTTTGCCCGGGCGGCCTCAGTGAGCGAGCGAGCGCGCAGCTGCCTGCAGGGGC
GCCTGATGCGGTATTTTCTCCTTACGCATCTGTGCGGTATTTCACACCGCATA
[95 nt withheld, positions 6634-6728]
T
[46 nt withheld, positions 6730-6775]
C
[141 nt withheld, positions 6777-6917]
CCTTTGACGTTGGAGTCCACGTTCTTT
[37 nt withheld, positions 6945-6981]
ACTCTATCTCGGGCTATTCTTTTGATTTATAAGGGATTTTGCCGATTTCGGTCTATTGGTTAAAAAATGA
GCTGATTTAACAAAAATTTAACGCGAATTTTAACAAAATATTAACGTTTACAATTTTATGGTGCACTCTC
AGTACAATCTGCTCTGATGCCGCATAGTTAAGCCAGCCCCGACACCCGCCAACACCCGCTGACGCGCCCT
GACGGGCTTGTCTGCTCCCGGCATCCGCTTACAGACAAGCTGTGACCGTCTCCGGGAGCTGCATGTGTCA
GAGGTTTTCACCGTCATCACCGAAACGCGCGAGACGAAAGGGCCTCGTGATACGCCTATTTTTATAGGTT
AATGTCATGATAATAATGGTTTCTTAGACGTCAGGTGGCACTTTTCGGGGAAATGTGCGCGGAACCCCTA
TTTGTTTATTTTTCTAAATACATTCAAATATGTATCCGCTCATGAGACAATAACCCTGATAAATGCTTCA
ATAATATTGAAAAAGGAAGAGTATGAGTATTCAACATTTCCGTGTCGCCCTTATTCCCTTTTTTGCGGCA
TTTTGCCTTCCTGTTTTTGCTCACCCAGAAACGCTGGTGAAAGTAAAAGATGCTGAAGATCAGTTGGGTG
CACGAGTGGGTTACATCGAACTGGATCTCAACAGCGGTAAGATCCTTGAGAGTTTTCGCCCCGAAGAACG
TTTTCCAATGATGAGCACTTTTAAAGTTCTGCTATGTGGCGCGGTATTATCCCGTATTGACGCCGGGCAA
GAGCAACTCGGTCGCCGCATACACTATTCTCAGAATGACTTGGTTGAGTACTCACCAGTCACAGAAAAGC
ATCTTACGGATGGCATGACAGTAAGAGAATTATGCAGTGCTGCCATAACCATGAGTGATAACACTGCGGC
CAACTTACTTCTGACAACGATCGGAGGACCGAAGGAGCTAACCGCTTTTTTGCACAACATGGGGGATCAT
GTAACTCGCCTTGATCGTTGGGAACCGGAGCTGAATGAAGCCATACCAAACGACGAGCGTGACACCACGA
TGCCTGTAGCAATGGCAACAACGTTGCGCAAACTATTAACTGGCGAACTACTTACTCTAGCTTCCCGGCA
ACAATTAATAGACTGGATGGAGGCGGATAAAGTTGCAGGACCACTTCTGCGCTCGGCCCTTCCGGCTGGC
TGGTTTATTGCTGATAAATCTGGAGCCGGTGAGCGTGGAAGCCGCGGTATCATTGCAGCACTGGGGCCAG
ATGGTAAGCCCTCCCGTATCGTAGTTATCTACACGACGGGGAGTCAGGCAACTATGGATGAACGAAATAG
ACAGATCGCTGAGATAGGTGCCTCACTGATTAAGCATTGGTAACTGTCAGACCAAGTTTACTCATATATA
CTTTAGATTGATTTAAAACTTCATTTTTAATTTAAAAGGATCTAGGTGAAGATCCTTTTTGATAATCTCA
TGACCAAAATCCCTTAACGTGAGTTTTCGTTCCACTGAGCGTCAGACCCCGTAGAAAAGATCAAAGGATC
TTCTTGAGATCCTTTTTTTCTGCGCGTAATCTGCTGCTTGCAAACAAAAAAACCACCGCTACCAGCGGTG
GTTTGTTTGCCGGATCAAGAGCTACCAACTCTTTTTCCGAAGGTAACTGGCTTCAGCAGAGCGCAGATAC
CAAATACTGTTCTTCTAGTGTAGCCGTAGTTAGGCCACCACTTCAAGAACTCTGTAGCACCGCCTACATA
CCTCGCTCTGCTAATCCTGTTACCAGTGGCTGCTGCCAGTGGCGATAAGTCGTGTCTTACCGGGTTGGAC
TCAAGACGATAGTTACCGGATAAGGCGCAGCGGTCGGGCTGAACGGGGGGTTCGTGCACACAGCCCAGCT
TGGAGCGAACGACCTACACCGAACTGAGATACCTACAGCGTGAGCTATGAGAAAGCGCCACGCTTCCCGA
AGGGAGAAAGGCGGACAGGTATCCGGTAAGCGGCAGGGTCGGAACAGGAGAGCGCACGAGGGAGCTTCCA
GGGGGAAACGCCTGGTATCTTTATAGTCCTGTCGGGTTTCGCCACCTCTGACTTGAGCGTCGATTTTTGT
GATGCTCGTCAGGGGGGCGGAGCCTATGGAAAAACGCCAGCAACGCGGCCTTTTTACGGTTCCTGGCCTT
TTGCTGGCCTTTTGCTCACATGT
Features (pLannotate 1.2.2; 18 found; start..end, strand, type, name):
      1..241     +  promoter       U6 promoter: RNA polymerase III promoter for human U6 snRNA
    268..343     +  misc_RNA       gRNA scaffold: guide RNA scaffold for the Streptococcus pyogenes CRISPR/Cas9 system
    350..393     +  misc_RNA       gRNA scaffold (fragment): guide RNA scaffold for the Streptococcus pyogenes CRISPR/Cas9 system
    440..725     +  enhancer       CMV enhancer: human cytomegalovirus immediate early enhancer; contains an 18-bp deletion relative to the standard CMV enhancer
    727..1004    +  promoter       chicken β-actin promoter: No description available
   1005..1232    +  intron         hybrid intron: hybrid between chicken β-actin (CBA) and minute virus of mice (MMV) introns (Gray et al., 2011)
   1370..2971    +  CDS            Cas9(N): N-terminal portion of Streptococcus pyogenes Cas9 (Zetsche et al., 2015)
   5471..5518    +  CDS            nucleoplasmin NLS: bipartite nuclear localization signal from nucleoplasmin
   5588..6187    +  CDS            PuroR (fragment): puromycin N-acetyltransferase; pac from Streptomyces; confers resistance to puromycin
   6221..6332    +  polyA_signal   bGH poly(A) signal: bovine growth hormone polyadenylation signal
   6437..6577    +  repeat_region  AAV2 ITR: inverted terminal repeat of adeno-associated virus serotype 2 inverted
   6582..6633    -  misc_feature   bom (fragment): basis of mobility region from pBR322
   6652..7107    +  rep_origin     f1 ori (sequence partly withheld): f1 bacteriophage origin of replication; arrow indicates direction of (+) strand synthesis
   7108..7157    -  misc_feature   bom (fragment): basis of mobility region from pBR322
   7259..7294    -  CDS            rop (fragment): Rop protein, which maintains plasmids at low copy number; rop
   7389..7493    +  promoter       AmpR promoter: bla
   7494..8354    +  CDS            AmpR: β-lactamase; bla; confers resistance to ampicillin, carbenicillin, and related antibiotics
   8525..9113    +  rep_origin     ori: high-copy-number ColE1/pMB1/pBR322/pUC origin of replication
