[The description below was written by a language model from this plasmid's Addgene catalogue record and pLannotate feature annotations shown in this document.]
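Description:
px459 VRER is an all-in-one mammalian CRISPR expression plasmid of about 9.2 kb, built on the px459 v2 backbone, that delivers both a single guide RNA and an engineered Streptococcus pyogenes Cas9 from one vector. It is propagated in E. coli as a high-copy plasmid through a ColE1/pUC-type origin with ampicillin selection (β-lactamase under its own promoter). An f1 phage origin and a single AAV2 inverted terminal repeat are also annotated in the backbone, along with small pBR322-derived fragments.

The guide cassette consists of the human U6 RNA polymerase III promoter followed by the SpCas9 guide RNA scaffold, with a short gap between promoter and scaffold where a targeting spacer would sit. The record does not name any specific guide sequence. Cas9 is driven by a hybrid promoter made of the CMV enhancer, the chicken β-actin promoter and a hybrid intron. According to the catalogue entry, the protein carries an N-terminal 3xFLAG-NLS and a C-terminal NLS. The automated feature table labels only the N-terminal portion of Cas9 and the nucleoplasmin NLS, so the tag and the remainder of the coding region are not individually annotated. A puromycin N-acetyltransferase sequence follows the NLS ahead of the bovine growth hormone polyadenylation signal, which allows puromycin selection of transfected cells. The linker joining it to Cas9 is not annotated.

The defining change is the VRER set of substitutions (D1135V, G1218R, R1335E and T1337R), which shifts PAM recognition to NGCG and so gives access to genomic sites lacking a suitable standard NGG PAM. The associated publication concerns auxin-inducible degradation systems in mammalian cells, suggesting use in genome editing for such tagging work.
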