Addgene plasmid #101716: px459 VRER
Purpose: sgRNA/SpCas9 expression plasmid with Cas9 VRER mutations (NGCG PAM)
Depositing lab: Andrew Holland. Publication: Applying the auxin-inducible degradation system for rapid protein depletion in mammalian cells. Lambrus BG, Moyer TC, Holland AJ. Methods Cell Biol. 2018;144:107-135. doi: 10.1016/bs.mcb.2018.03.004. Epub 2018 Apr 5. PubMed 29804665.
Backbone
  Vector backbone: px459 v2
  Total vector size (bp): 9175
  Vector type: Mammalian Expression
  Selectable markers: Puromycin
Growth in bacteria
  Bacterial resistance: Ampicillin, 100 μg/mL
  Growth temperature: 37°C
  Growth strain: DH5alpha
  Copy number: High Copy
Gene/Insert
  Gene/Insert name: SpCas9 VRER
  Species: S pyogenes
  Mutation: VRER (D1135V, G1218R, R1335E and T1337R)
  Tag / fusion protein: 3xFLAG-NLS (N terminal on insert); NLS (C terminal on insert)
Terms and licenses: Academic/Nonprofit Terms; Industry Terms: Not Available to Industry
Depositor comments: Please visit https://www.biorxiv.org/content/10.1101/182840v1 for bioRxiv preprint.
How to cite: px459 VRER was a gift from Andrew Holland (Addgene plasmid # 101716 ; http://n2t.net/addgene:101716 ; RRID:Addgene_101716)
