>Addgene plasmid #101716 | px459 VRER | addgene partial sequence | sequence record 196972 | Addgene Partial NGS Result
TGCGCGCTGCCTTCGCCCCGTGCCCCGCTCCGCCGCCGCCTCGCGCCGCCCGCCCCGGCTCTGACTGACC
GCGTTACTCCCACAGGTGAGCGGGCGGGACGGCCCTTCTCCTCCGGGCTGTAATTAGCTGAGCAAGAGGT
AAGGGTTTAAGGGATGGTTGGTTGGTGGGGTATTAATGTTTAATTACCTGGAGCACCTGCCTGAAATCAC
TTTTTTTCAGGTTGGACCGGTGCCACCATGGACTATAAGGACCACGACGGAGACTACAAGGATCATGATA
TTGATTACAAAGACGATGACGATAAGATGGCCCCAAAGAAGAAGCGGAAGGTCGGTATCCACGGAGTCCC
AGCAGCCGACAAGAAGTACAGCATCGGCCTGGACATCGGCACCAACTCTGTGGGCTGGGCCGTGATCACC
GACGAGTACAAGGTGCCCAGCAAGAAATTCAAGGTGCTGGGCAACACCGACCGGCACAGCATCAAGAAGA
ACCTGATCGGAGCCCTGCTGTTCGACAGCGGCGAAACAGCCGAGGCCACCCGGCTGAAGAGAACCGCCAG
AAGAAGATACACCAGACGGAAGAACCGGATCTGCTATCTGCAAGAGATCTTCAGCAACGAGATGGCCAAG
GTGGACGACAGCTTCTTCCACAGACTGGAAGAGTCCTTCCTGGTGGAAGAGGATAAGAAGCACGAGCGGC
ACCCCATCTTCGGCAACATCGTGGACGAGGTGGCCTACCACGAGAAGTACCCCACCATCTACCACCTGAG
AAAGAAACTGGTGGACAGCACCGACAAGGCCGACCTGCGGCTGATCTATCTGGCCCTGGCCCACATGATC
AAGTTCCGGGGCCACTTCCTGATCGAGGGCGACCTGAACCCCGACAACAGCGACGTGGACAAGCTGTTCA
TCCAGCTGGTGCAGACCTACAACCAGCTGTTCGAGGAAAACCCCATCAACGCCAGCGGCGTGGACGCCAA
GGCCATCCTGTCTGCCAGACTGAGCAAGAGCAGACGGCTGGAAAATCTGATCGCCCAGCTGCCCGGCGAG
AAGAAGAATGGCCTGTTCGGAAACCTGATTGCCCTGAGCCTGGGCCTGACCCCCAACTTCAAGAGCAACT
TCGACCTGGCCGAGGATGCCAAACTGCAGCTGAGCAAGGACACCTACGACGACGACCTGGACAACCTGCT
GGCCCAGATCGGCGACCAGTACGCCGACCTGTTTCTGGCCGCCAAGAACCTGTCCGACGCCATCCTGCTG
AGCGACATCCTGAGAGTGAACACCGAGATCACCAAGGCCCCCCTGAGCGCCTCTATGATCAAGAGATACG
ACGAGCACCACCAGGACCTGACCCTGCTGAAAGCTCTCGTGCGGCAGCAGCTGCCTGAGAAGTACAAAGA
GATTTTCTTCGACCAGAGCAAGAACGGCTACGCCGGCTACATTGACGGCGGAGCCAGCCAGGAAGAGTTC
TACAAGTTCATCAAGCCCATCCTGGAAAAGATGGACGGCACCGAGGAACTGCTCGTGAAGCTGAACAGAG
AGGACCTGCTGCGGAAGCAGCGGACCTTCGACAACGGCAGCATCCCCCACCAGATCCACCTGGGAGAGCT
GCACGCCATTCTGCGGCGGCAGGAAGATTTTTACCCATTCCTGAAGGACAACCGGGAAAAGATCGAGAAG
ATCCTGACCTTCCGCATCCCCTACTACGTGGGCCCTCTGGCCAGGGGAAACAGCAGATTCGCCTGGATGA
CCAGAAAGAGCGAGGAAACCATCACCCCCTGGAACTTCGAGGAAGTGGTGGACAAGGGCGCTTCCGCCCA
GAGCTTCATCGAGCGGATGACCAACTTCGATAAGAACCTGCCCAACGAGAAGGTGCTGCCCAAGCACAGC
CTGCTGTACGAGTACTTCACCGTGTATAACGAGCTGACCAAAGTGAAATACGTGACCGAGGGAATGAGAA
AGCCCGCCTTCCTGAGCGGCGAGCAGAAAAAGGCCATCGTGGACCTGCTGTTCAAGACCAACCGGAAAGT
GACCGTGAAGCAGCTGAAAGAGGACTACTTCAAGAAAATCGAGTGCTTCGACTCCGTGGAAATCTCCGGC
GTGGAAGATCGGTTCAACGCCTCCCTGGGCACATACCACGATCTGCTGAAAATTATCAAGGACAAGGACT
TCCTGGACAATGAGGAAAACGAGGACATTCTGGAAGATATAGTGTTGACTCTTACCCTCTTTGAAGATCG
GGAAATGATTGAGGAAAGACTAAAAACATACGCTCACCTGTTCGACGATAAGGTTATGAAACAGTTAAAG
AGGCGTCGCTATACGGGCTGGGGACGATTGTCGCGGAAACTTATCAACGGGATAAGAGACAAGCAAAGTG
GTAAAACTATTCTCGATTTTCTAAAGAGCGACGGCTTCGCCAATAGGAACTTTATGCAGCTGATCCATGA
TGACTCTTTAACCTTCAAAGAGGATATACAAAAGGCACAGGTTTCCGGACAAGGGGACTCATTGCACGAA
CATATTGCGAATCTTGCTGGTTCGCCAGCCATCAAAAAGGGCATACTCCAGACAGTCAAAGTAGTGGATG
AGCTAGTTAAGGTCATGGGACGTCACAAACCGGAAAACATTGTAATCGAGATGGCACGCGAAAATCAAAC
GACTCAGAAGGGGCAAAAAAACAGTCGAGAGCGGATGAAGAGAATAGAAGAGGGTATTAAAGAACTGGGC
AGCCAGATCTTAAAGGAGCATCCTGTGGAAAATACCCAATTGCAGAACGAGAAACTTTACCTCTATTACC
TACAAAATGGAAGGGACATGTATGTTGATCAGGAACTGGACATAAACCGTTTATCTGATTACGACGTCGA
TCACATTGTACCCCAATCCTTTTTGAAGGACGATTCAATCGACAATAAAGTGCTTACACGCTCGGATAAG
AACCGAGGGAAAAGTGACAATGTTCCAAGCGAGGAAGTCGTAAAGAAAATGAAGAACTATTGGCGGCAGC
TCCTAAATGCGAAACTGATAACGCAAAGAAAGTTCGATAACTTAACTAAAGCTGAGAGGGGTGGCTTGTC
TGAACTTGACAAGGCCGGATTTATTAAACGTCAGCTCGTGGAAACCCGCCAAATCACAAAGCATGTTGCA
CAGATACTAGATTCCCGAATGAATACGAAATACGACGAGAACGATAAGCTGATTCGGGAAGTCAAAGTAA
TCACTTTAAAGTCAAAATTGGTGTCGGACTTCAGAAAGGATTTTCAATTCTATAAAGTTAGGGAGATAAA
TAACTACCACCATGCGCACGACGCTTATCTTAATGCCGTCGTAGGGACCGCACTCATTAAGAAATACCCG
AAGCTAGAAAGTGAGTTTGTGTATGGTGATTACAAAGTTTATGACGTCCGTAAGATGATCGCGAAAAGCG
AACAGGAGATAGGCAAGGCTACAGCCAAATACTTCTTTTATTCTAACATTATGAATTTCTTTAAGACGGA
AATCACTCTGGCAAACGGAGAGATACGCAAACGACCTTTAATTGAAACCAATGGGGAGACAGGTGAAATC
GTATGGGATAAGGGCCGGGACTTCGCGACGGTGAGAAAAGTTTTGTCCATGCCCCAAGTCAACATAGTAA
AGAAAACTGAGGTGCAGACCGGAGGGTTTTCAAAGGAATCGATTCTTCCAAAAAGGAATAGTGATAAGCT
CATCGCTCGTAAAAAGGACTGGGACCCGAAAAAGTACGGTGGCTTCGTGAGCCCTACAGTTGCCTATTCT
GTCCTAGTAGTGGCAAAAGTTGAGAAGGGAAAATCCAAGAAACTGAAGTCAGTCAAAGAATTATTGGGGA
TAACGATTATGGAGCGCTCGTCTTTTGAAAAGAACCCCATCGACTTCCTTGAGGCGAAAGGTTACAAGGA
AGTAAAAAAGGATCTCATAATTAAACTACCAAAGTATAGTCTGTTTGAGTTAGAAAATGGCCGAAAACGG
ATGTTGGCTAGCGCCAGAGAGCTTCAAAAGGGGAACGAACTCGCACTACCGTCTAAATACGTGAATTTCC
TGTATTTAGCGTCCCATTACGAGAAGTTGAAAGGTTCACCTGAAGATAACGAACAGAAGCAACTTTTTGT
TGAGCAGCACAAACATTATCTCGACGAAATCATAGAGCAAATTTCGGAATTCAGTAAGAGAGTCATCCTA
GCTGATGCCAATCTGGACAAAGTATTAAGCGCATACAACAAGCACAGGGATAAACCCATACGTGAGCAGG
CGGAAAATATTATCCATTTGTTTACTCTTACCAACCTCGGCGCTCCAGCCGCATTCAAGTATTTTGACAC
AACGATAGATCGCAAAGAGTACAGATCTACCAAGGAGGTGCTAGACGCGACACTGATTCACCAATCCATC
ACGGGATTATATGAAACTCGGATAGATTTGTCACAGCTTGGGGGTGACAAAAGGCCGGCGGCCACGAAAA
AGGCCGGCCAGGCAAAAAAGAAAAAGGAATTCGGCAGTGGAGAGGGCAGAGGAAGTCTGCTAACATGCGG
TGACGTCGAGGAGAATCCTGGCCCAATGACCGAGTACAAGCCCACGGTGCGCCTCGCCACCCGCGACGAC
GTCCCCAGGGCCGTACGCACCCTCGCCGCCGCGTTCGCCGACTACCCCGCCACGCGCCACACCGTCGATC
CGGACCGCCACATCGAGCGGGTCACCGAGCTGCAAGAACTCTTCCTCACGCGCGTCGGGCTCGACATCGG
CAAGGTGTGGGTCGCGGACGACGGCGCCGCGGTGGCGGTCTGGACCACGCCGGAGAGCGTCGAAGCGGGG
GCGGTGTTCGCCGAGATCGGCCCGCGCATGGCCGAGTTGAGCGGTTCCCGGCTGGCCGCGCAGCAACAGA
TGGAAGGCCTCCTGGCGCCGCACCGGCCCAAGGAGCCCGCGTGGTTCCTGGCCACCGTCGGAGTCTCGCC
CGACCACCAGGGCAAGGGTCTGGGCAGCGCCGTCGTGCTCCCCGGAGTGGAGGCGGCCGAGCGCGCCGGG
GTGCCCGCCTTCCTGGAGACCTCCGCGCCCCGCAACCTCCCCTTCTACGAGCGGCTCGGCTTCACCGTCA
CCGCCGACGTCGAGGTGCCCGAAGGACCGCGCACCTGGTGCATGACCCGCAAGCCCGGTGCCTGAGAATT
CTAACTAGAGCTCGCTGATCAGCCTCGACTGTGCCTTCTAGTTGCCAGCCATCTGTTGTTTGCCCCTCCC
CCGTGCCTTCCTTGACCCTGGAAGGTGCCACTCCCACTGTCCTTTCCTAATAAAATGAGGAAATTGCATC
GCATTGTCTGAGTAGGTGTCATTCTATTCTGGGGGGTGGGGTGGGGCAGGACAGCAAGGGGGAGGATTGG
GAAGAGAATAGCAGGCATGCTGGGGAGCGGCCGCAGGAACCCCTAGTGATGGAGTTGGCCACTCCCTCTC
TGCGCGCTCGCTCGCTCACTGAGGCCGGGCGACCAAAGGTCGCCCGACGCCCGGGCTTTGCCCGGGCGGC
CTCAGTGAGCGAGCGAGCGCGCAGCTGCCTGCAGGGGCGCCTGATGCGGTATTTTCTCCTTACGCATCTG
TGCGGTATTTCACACCGCATA
[95 nt withheld, positions 5622-5716]
T
[46 nt withheld, positions 5718-5763]
C
[141 nt withheld, positions 5765-5905]
CCTTTGACGTTGGAGTCCACGTTCTTT
[37 nt withheld, positions 5933-5969]
ACTCTATCTCGGGCTATTCTTTTGATTTATAAGGGATTTTGCCGATTTCGGTCTATTGGTTAAAAAATGA
GCTGATTTAACAAAAATTTAACGCGAATTTTAACAAAATATTAACGTTTACAATTTTATGGTGCACTCTC
AGTACAATCTGCTCTGATGCCGCATAGTTAAGCCAGCCCCGACACCCGCCAACACCCGCTGACGCGCCCT
GACGGGCTTGTCTGCTCCCGGCATCCGCTTACAGACAAGCTGTGACCGTCTCCGGGAGCTGCATGTGTCA
GAGGTTTTCACCGTCATCACCGAAACGCGCGAGACGAAAGGGCCTCGTGATACGCCTATTTTTATAGGTT
AATGTCATGATAATAATGGTTTCTTAGACGTCAGGTGGCACTTTTCGGGGAAATGTGCGCGGAACCCCTA
TTTGTTTATTTTTCTAAATACATTCAAATATGTATCCGCTCATGAGACAATAACCCTGATAAATGCTTCA
ATAATATTGAAAAAGGAAGAGTATGAGTATTCAACATTTCCGTGTCGCCCTTATTCCCTTTTTTGCGGCA
TTTTGCCTTCCTGTTTTTGCTCACCCAGAAACGCTGGTGAAAGTAAAAGATGCTGAAGATCAGTTGGGTG
CACGAGTGGGTTACATCGAACTGGATCTCAACAGCGGTAAGATCCTTGAGAGTTTTCGCCCCGAAGAACG
TTTTCCAATGATGAGCACTTTTAAAGTTCTGCTATGTGGCGCGGTATTATCCCGTATTGACGCCGGGCAA
GAGCAACTCGGTCGCCGCATACACTATTCTCAGAATGACTTGGTTGAGTACTCACCAGTCACAGAAAAGC
ATCTTACGGATGGCATGACAGTAAGAGAATTATGCAGTGCTGCCATAACCATGAGTGATAACACTGCGGC
CAACTTACTTCTGACAACGATCGGAGGACCGAAGGAGCTAACCGCTTTTTTGCACAACATGGGGGATCAT
GTAACTCGCCTTGATCGTTGGGAACCGGAGCTGAATGAAGCCATACCAAACGACGAGCGTGACACCACGA
TGCCTGTAGCAATGGCAACAACGTTGCGCAAACTATTAACTGGCGAACTACTTACTCTAGCTTCCCGGCA
ACAATTAATAGACTGGATGGAGGCGGATAAAGTTGCAGGACCACTTCTGCGCTCGGCCCTTCCGGCTGGC
TGGTTTATTGCTGATAAATCTGGAGCCGGTGAGCGTGGAAGCCGCGGTATCATTGCAGCACTGGGGCCAG
ATGGTAAGCCCTCCCGTATCGTAGTTATCTACACGACGGGGAGTCAGGCAACTATGGATGAACGAAATAG
ACAGATCGCTGAGATAGGTGCCTCACTGATTAAGCATTGGTAACTGTCAGACCAAGTTTACTCATATATA
CTTTAGATTGATTTAAAACTTCATTTTTAATTTAAAAGGATCTAGGTGAAGATCCTTTTTGATAATCTCA
TGACCAAAATCCCTTAACGTGAGTTTTCGTTCCACTGAGCGTCAGACCCCGTAGAAAAGATCAAAGGATC
TTCTTGAGATCCTTTTTTTCTGCGCGTAATCTGCTGCTTGCAAACAAAAAAACCACCGCTACCAGCGGTG
GTTTGTTTGCCGGATCAAGAGCTACCAACTCTTTTTCCGAAGGTAACTGGCTTCAGCAGAGCGCAGATAC
CAAATACTGTTCTTCTAGTGTAGCCGTAGTTAGGCCACCACTTCAAGAACTCTGTAGCACCGCCTACATA
CCTCGCTCTGCTAATCCTGTTACCAGTGGCTGCTGCCAGTGGCGATAAGTCGTGTCTTACCGGGTTGGAC
TCAAGACGATAGTTACCGGATAAGGCGCAGCGGTCGGGCTGAACGGGGGGTTCGTGCACACAGCCCAGCT
TGGAGCGAACGACCTACACCGAACTGAGATACCTACAGCGTGAGCTATGAGAAAGCGCCACGCTTCCCGA
AGGGAGAAAGGCGGACAGGTATCCGGTAAGCGGCAGGGTCGGAACAGGAGAGCGCACGAGGGAGCTTCCA
GGGGGAAACGCCTGGTATCTTTATAGTCCTGTCGGGTTTCGCCACCTCTGACTTGAGCGTCGATTTTTGT
GATGCTCGTCAGGGGGGCGGAGCCTATGGAAAAACGCCAGCAACGCGGCCTTTTTACGGTTCCTGGCCTT
TTGCTGGCCTTTTGCTCACATGTGAGGGCCTATTTCCCATGATTCCTTCATATTTGCATATACGATACAA
GGCTGTTAGAGAGATAATTGGAATTAATTTGACTGTAAACACAAAGATATTAGTACAAAATACGTGACGT
AGAAAGTAATAATTTCTTGGGTAGTTTGCAGTTTTAAAATTATGTTTTAAAATGGACTATCATATGCTTA
CCGTAACTTGAAAGTATTTCGATTTCTTGGCTTTATATATCTTGTGGAAAGGACGAAACACCGGGTCTTC
GAGAAGACCTGTTTTAGAGCTAGAAATAGCAAGTTAAAATAAGGCTAGTCCGTTATCAACTTGAAAAAGT
GGCACCGAGTCGGTGCTTTTTTGTTTTAGAGCTAGAAATAGCAAGTTAAAATAAGGCTAGTCCGTTTTTA
GCGCGTGCGCCAATTCTGCAGACAAATGGCTCTAGAGGTACCCGTTACATAACTTACGGTAAATGGCCCG
CCTGGCTGACCGCCCAACGACCCCCGCCCATTGACGTCAATAGTAACGCCAATAGGGACTTTCCATTGAC
GTCAATGGGTGGAGTATTTACGGTAAACTGCCCACTTGGCAGTACATCAAGTGTATCATATGCCAAGTAC
GCCCCCTATTGACGTCAATGACGGTAAATGGCCCGCCTGGCATTGTGCCCAGTACATGACCTTATGGGAC
TTTCCTACTTGGCAGTACATCTACGTATTAGTCATCGCTATTACCATGGTCGAGGTGAGCCCCACGTTCT
GCTTCACTCTCCCCATCTCCCCCCCCTCCCCACCCCCAATTTTGTATTTATTTATTTTTTAATTATTTTG
TGCAGCGATGGGG
